Addgene plasmid #200676: pLV-EF1A-CD19.8H.28TM.28.BB.3z
Purpose: Modular CD8hinge-CD28transmembrane-CD28-41BB-CD3z CAR backbone, For Transient Expression or Lentiviral Production
Depositing lab: Michele Bernasconi. Depositing organization: Universitaet Bern. Publication: CD276-CAR T cells and Dual-CAR T cells targeting CD276/FGFR4 promote rhabdomyosarcoma clearance in orthotopic mouse models. Timpanaro A, Piccand C, Dzhumashev D, Anton-Joseph S, Robbi A, Moser J, Rossler J, Bernasconi M. J Exp Clin Cancer Res. 2023 Nov 4;42(1):293. doi: 10.1186/s13046-023-02838-3. PubMed 37924157.
Backbone
  Vector backbone: pLV
  Backbone manufacturer: VectorBuilder
  Backbone size w/o insert (bp): 6451
  Vector type: Mammalian Expression, Lentiviral
Growth in bacteria
  Bacterial resistance: Ampicillin, 100 μg/mL
  Growth temperature: 37°C
  Growth strain: NEB Stable
  Copy number: High Copy
Gene/Insert
  Gene/Insert name: FMC63-CD8HD-CD28TM-CD28-41BB-CD3z-P2A-EGFP (alt names: CD19(FMC63)-CAR, CD8 hinge, CD28 transmembrane, CD28 costim., 41BB costim., CD3z stim domains, P2A-GFP marker; Contains: FMC63-scFV, CD8 Hinge domain, CD28-transmembrane domain, CD28-ITD, 41BB-ITD, CD3z-ITD)
  Species: H. sapiens (human)
  Insert size (bp): 2499
  Entrez Gene: CD8A (a.k.a. CD8, CD8alpha, Leu2, p32); CD28 (a.k.a. Tp44); CD247 (a.k.a. CD3-ZETA, CD3H, CD3Q, CD3Z, CD3ZETA, IMD25, T3Z, TCRZ); TNFRSF9 (a.k.a. 4-1BB, CD137, CDw137, ILA, IMD109)
  Promoter: EF1a-short
  Tag / fusion protein: MycTag (N terminal on insert)
  Cloning method: Gibson Cloning
  Sequencing primers: 5′ tgatgtcgtgtactggctcc; 3′ tttcttccacgtcgcctgcttg
Terms and licenses: Academic/Nonprofit Terms; Industry Terms: Not Available to Industry
How to cite: pLV-EF1A-CD19.8H.28TM.28.BB.3z was a gift from Michele Bernasconi (Addgene plasmid # 200676 ; http://n2t.net/addgene:200676 ; RRID:Addgene_200676)
