[The description below was written by a language model from this plasmid's Addgene catalogue record and pLannotate feature annotations shown in this document.]
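Description:
pLV-EF1A-CD19.8H.28TM.28.BB.3z is a third-generation-style, self-inactivating HIV-1 lentiviral transfer plasmid built on the commercial pLV backbone, intended either for transient expression in mammalian cells or for production of lentiviral particles. It is maintained in E. coli through a high-copy ColE1/pUC origin with ampicillin selection (AmpR), and it also carries f1 and SV40 origins and remnants of a lac/lacZα cloning region. The viral portion comprises an RSV promoter driving a truncated 5' LTR, which makes genomic RNA transcription Tat-independent. This is followed by the Ψ packaging signal with a gag fragment, the RRE for Rev-dependent nuclear export, cPPT/CTS to aid nuclear import, a WPRE to boost transcript expression, and a ΔU3 3' LTR followed by an SV40 polyadenylation signal.

The payload, flanked by Gateway attB sites left over from vector assembly, is a third-generation anti-CD19 chimeric antigen receptor expressed from the short (core) EF-1α promoter. The mouse-derived FMC63 scFv, annotated as mouse kappa light-chain and heavy-chain variable segments, is fused to a human CD8α hinge, the CD28 transmembrane and costimulatory domain, the 4-1BB (TNFRSF9) costimulatory domain and the CD3ζ (CD247) signalling domain. The record lists an N-terminal Myc tag, which is not separately annotated in the feature table. A P2A peptide links the CAR to EGFP, so both proteins arise from one transcript and fluorescence marks expressing cells. The record describes the construct as a modular CAR backbone. It was deposited in connection with work on CAR T cells against rhabdomyosarcoma.
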