Features (pLannotate 1.2.2; 35 found; start..end, strand, type, name):
      3..229     +  promoter       RSV promoter: Rous sarcoma virus enhancer/promoter
    230..410     +  LTR            5' LTR (truncated): truncated 5' long terminal repeat (LTR) from HIV-1
    457..582     +  misc_feature   HIV-1 Ψ: packaging signal of human immunodeficiency virus type 1
    566..929     +  CDS            HIV-1 gag (fragment): gag protein from human immunodeficiency virus 1; gag
   1075..1308    +  misc_feature   RRE: The Rev response element (RRE) of HIV-1 allows for Rev-dependent mRNA export from the nucleus to the cytoplasm.
   1685..1785    +  CDS            Rev (fragment): human immunodeficiency virus 1 (HIV-1) Rev protein; rev; enhances nuclear export of unspliced and incompletely spliced viral mRNAs
   1803..1920    +  misc_feature   cPPT/CTS: central polypurine tract and central termination sequence of HIV-1
   1938..1958    +  protein_bind   attB4: mutant version of attB; core recombination site for the Gateway® BP reaction BP Clonase™
   1965..2176    +  promoter       EF-1α core promoter: core promoter for human elongation factor EF-1α
   2183..2203    +  protein_bind   attB1: mutant version of attB; core recombination site for the Gateway® BP reaction BP Clonase™
   2354..2671    +  CDS            KV5AB_MOUSE: Experimental evidence at protein level: Swiss-Prot protein existence level 1. From Mus musculus (Mouse).
   2729..3016    +  CDS            HVM44_MOUSE (fragment): Experimental evidence at protein level: Swiss-Prot protein existence level 1. From Mus musculus (Mouse).
   3092..3226    +  CDS            CD8A (fragment): CD8A_HUMAN - Also known as MAL. Experimental evidence at protein level: Swiss-Prot protein existence level 1. Integral membrane glycoprotein that plays an essential role in the immune response and serves multiple functions in responses against both external and internal offenses. In T-cells, functions primarily as a coreceptor for MHC class I molecule:peptide complex. The antigens presented by class I peptides are derived from cytosolic proteins while class II derived from extracellular proteins. Interacts simultaneously with the T-cell receptor (TCR) and the MHC class I proteins presented by
   3236..3451    +  CDS            CD28 (fragment): CD28_HUMAN - Experimental evidence at protein level: Swiss-Prot protein existence level 1. Involved in T-cell activation, the induction of cell proliferation and cytokine production and promotion of T-cell survival. Enhances the production of IL4 and IL10 in T-cells in conjunction with TCR/CD3 ligation and CD40L costimulation (PubMed:8617933). Isoform 3 enhances CD40L-mediated activation of NF-kappa-B and kinases MAPK8 and PAK2 in T-cells (PubMed:15067037). From Homo sapiens (Human).
   3452..3577    +  CDS            TNFRSF9 (fragment): TNR9_HUMAN - Also known as CD137, ILA. Experimental evidence at protein level: Swiss-Prot protein existence level 1. Receptor for TNFSF9/4-1BBL. Possibly active during T cell activation. From Homo sapiens (Human).
   3584..3925    +  CDS            CD247 (fragment): CD3Z_HUMAN - Also known as CD3Z, T3Z, TCRZ. Experimental evidence at protein level: Swiss-Prot protein existence level 1. Part of the TCR-CD3 complex present on T-lymphocyte cell surface that plays an essential role in adaptive immune response. When antigen presenting cells (APCs) activate T-cell receptor (TCR), TCR- mediated signals are transmitted across the cell membrane by the CD3 chains CD3D, CD3E, CD3G and CD3Z. All CD3 chains contain immunoreceptor tyrosine-based activation motifs (ITAMs) in their cytoplasmic domain. Upon TCR engagement, these motifs become phosphorylated by Src family
   3938..3993    +  CDS            P2A (fragment): 2A peptide from porcine teschovirus-1 polyprotein Eukaryotic ribosomes fail to insert a peptide bond between the Gly and Pro residues, yielding separate polypeptides.
   3995..4711    +  CDS            EGFP: the original enhanced GFP (Yang et al., 1996) mammalian codon-optimized
   4721..4745    -  protein_bind   attB2: mutant version of attB; recombination site for the Gateway® BP reaction BP Clonase™
   4763..5351    +  misc_feature   WPRE: woodchuck hepatitis virus posttranscriptional regulatory element
   5418..5437    +  misc_feature   cPPT/CTS (fragment): central polypurine tract and central termination sequence of HIV-1
   5439..5672    +  LTR            3' LTR (ΔU3): self-inactivating 3' long terminal repeat (LTR) from HIV-1
   5744..5865    +  polyA_signal   SV40 poly(A) signal: SV40 polyadenylation signal
   5905..6040    +  rep_origin     SV40 ori: SV40 origin of replication
   6061..6079    -  promoter       T7 promoter: promoter for bacteriophage T7 RNA polymerase
   6087..6242    +  CDS            lacZα (fragment): LacZα fragment of β-galactosidase; lacZ fragment
   6247..6675    +  rep_origin     f1 ori (sequence partly withheld): f1 bacteriophage origin of replication; arrow indicates direction of (+) strand synthesis
   6728..6832    +  promoter       AmpR promoter: bla
   6833..7693    +  CDS            AmpR: β-lactamase; bla; confers resistance to ampicillin, carbenicillin, and related antibiotics
   7864..8452    +  rep_origin     ori: high-copy-number ColE1/pMB1/pBR322/pUC origin of replication
   8635..8727    +  CDS            lacI (fragment): lac repressor; lacI; The lac repressor binds to the lac operator to inhibit transcription in E. coli. This inhibition can be relieved by adding lactose or isopropyl-β-D-thiogalactopyranoside (IPTG).
   8740..8761    +  protein_bind   CAP binding site: CAP binding activates transcription in the presence of cAMP. E. coli catabolite activator protein
   8776..8806    +  promoter       lac promoter: promoter for the E. coli lac operon
   8814..8830    +  protein_bind   lac operator: The lac repressor binds to the lac operator to inhibit transcription in E. coli. This inhibition can be relieved by adding lactose or isopropyl-β-D-thiogalactopyranoside (IPTG). lac repressor encoded by lacI
   8875..8893    +  promoter       T3 promoter: promoter for bacteriophage T3 RNA polymerase
>Addgene plasmid #200676 | pLV-EF1A-CD19.8H.28TM.28.BB.3z | addgene full sequence | sequence record 391908 | Addgene NGS Result
AATGTAGTCTTATGCAATACTCTTGTAGTCTTGCAACATGGTAACGATGAGTTAGCAACATGCCTTACAA
GGAGAGAAAAAGCACCGTGCATGCCGATTGGTGGAAGTAAGGTGGTACGATCGTGCCTTATTAGGAAGGC
AACAGACGGGTCTGACATGGATTGGACGAACCACTGAATTGCCGCATTGCAGAGATATTGTATTTAAGTG
CCTAGCTCGATACATAAACGGGTCTCTCTGGTTAGACCAGATCTGAGCCTGGGAGCTCTCTGGCTAACTA
GGGAACCCACTGCTTAAGCCTCAATAAAGCTTGCCTTGAGTGCTTCAAGTAGTGTGTGCCCGTCTGTTGT
GTGACTCTGGTAACTAGAGATCCCTCAGACCCTTTTAGTCAGTGTGGAAAATCTCTAGCAGTGGCGCCCG
AACAGGGACTTGAAAGCGAAAGGGAAACCAGAGGAGCTCTCTCGACGCAGGACTCGGCTTGCTGAAGCGC
GCACGGCAAGAGGCGAGGGGCGGCGACTGGTGAGTACGCCAAAAATTTTGACTAGCGGAGGCTAGAAGGA
GAGAGATGGGTGCGAGAGCGTCAGTATTAAGCGGGGGAGAATTAGATCGCGATGGGAAAAAATTCGGTTA
AGGCCAGGGGGAAAGAAAAAATATAAATTAAAACATATAGTATGGGCAAGCAGGGAGCTAGAACGATTCG
CAGTTAATCCTGGCCTGTTAGAAACATCAGAAGGCTGTAGACAAATACTGGGACAGCTACAACCATCCCT
TCAGACAGGATCAGAAGAACTTAGATCATTATATAATACAGTAGCAACCCTCTATTGTGTGCATCAAAGG
ATAGAGATAAAAGACACCAAGGAAGCTTTAGACAAGATAGAGGAAGAGCAAAACAAAAGTAAGACCACCG
CACAGCAAGCGGCCGCTGATCTTCAGACCTGGAGGAGGAGATATGAGGGACAATTGGAGAAGTGAATTAT
ATAAATATAAAGTAGTAAAAATTGAACCATTAGGAGTAGCACCCACCAAGGCAAAGAGAAGAGTGGTGCA
GAGAGAAAAAAGAGCAGTGGGAATAGGAGCTTTGTTCCTTGGGTTCTTGGGAGCAGCAGGAAGCACTATG
GGCGCAGCGTCAATGACGCTGACGGTACAGGCCAGACAATTATTGTCTGGTATAGTGCAGCAGCAGAACA
ATTTGCTGAGGGCTATTGAGGCGCAACAGCATCTGTTGCAACTCACAGTCTGGGGCATCAAGCAGCTCCA
GGCAAGAATCCTGGCTGTGGAAAGATACCTAAAGGATCAACAGCTCCTGGGGATTTGGGGTTGCTCTGGA
AAACTCATTTGCACCACTGCTGTGCCTTGGAATGCTAGTTGGAGTAATAAATCTCTGGAACAGATTTGGA
ATCACACGACCTGGATGGAGTGGGACAGAGAAATTAACAATTACACAAGCTTAATACACTCCTTAATTGA
AGAATCGCAAAACCAGCAAGAAAAGAATGAACAAGAATTATTGGAATTAGATAAATGGGCAAGTTTGTGG
AATTGGTTTAACATAACAAATTGGCTGTGGTATATAAAATTATTCATAATGATAGTAGGAGGCTTGGTAG
GTTTAAGAATAGTTTTTGCTGTACTTTCTATAGTGAATAGAGTTAGGCAGGGATATTCACCATTATCGTT
TCAGACCCACCTCCCAACCCCGAGGGGACCCGACAGGCCCGAAGGAATAGAAGAAGAAGGTGGAGAGAGA
GACAGAGACAGATCCATTCGATTAGTGAACGGATCTCGACGGTATCGCTAGCTTTTAAAAGAAAAGGGGG
GATTGGGGGGTACAGTGCAGGGGAAAGAATAGTAGACATAATAGCAACAGACATACAAACTAAAGAATTA
CAAAAACAAATTACAAAAATTCAAAATTTTACTAGTGATTATCGGATCAACTTTGTATAGAAAAGTTGTC
TAGAGGGCAGAGCGCACATCGCCCACAGTCCCCGAGAAGTTGGGGGGAGGGGTCGGCAATTGAACCGGTG
CCTAGAGAAGGTGGCGCGGGGTAAACTGGGAAAGTGATGTCGTGTACTGGCTCCGCCTTTTTCCCGAGGG
TGGGGGAGAACCGTATATAAGTGCAGTAGTCGCCGTGAACGTTCTTTTTCGCAACGGGTTTGCCGCCAGA
ACACAGGGATCCCAAGTTTGTACAAAAAAGCAGGCTGCCACCATGCTCAGGCTGCTCTTGGCTCTCAACT
TATTCCCTTCAATTCAAGTAACAGGACTCGAGGAACAAAAACTCATCTCAGAAGAGGATCTGGAACAAAA
GCTCATTTCAGAAGAAGATCTGCTCGAGGTCGACGGAGACGCCGACATCCAGATGACACAGACTACATCC
TCCCTGTCTGCCTCTCTGGGAGACAGAGTCACCATCAGTTGCAGGGCAAGTCAGGACATCTCTAAGTATT
TGAATTGGTATCAGCAGAAACCAGATGGAACTGTTAAACTCCTGATCTACCATACATCAAGATTACACTC
AGGAGTCCCATCAAGGTTCAGTGGCAGTGGGTCTGGAACAGATTATTCTCTCACCATTAGCAACCTGGAG
CAAGAAGATATTGCCACTTACTTTTGCCAACAGGGTAATACGCTTCCGTACACGTTCGGAGGGGGGACTA
AGTTGGAAATAACAGGCTCCACCTCTGGATCCGGCAAGCCCGGATCTGGCGAGGGATCCACCAAGGGCGA
GGTGAAACTGCAGGAGTCAGGACCTGGCCTGGTGGCGCCCTCACAGAGCCTGTCCGTCACATGCACTGTC
TCAGGGGTCTCATTACCCGACTATGGTGTAAGCTGGATTCGCCAGCCTCCACGAAAGGGTCTGGAGTGGC
TGGGAGTAATATGGGGTAGTGAAACCACATACTATAATTCAGCTCTCAAATCCAGACTGACCATCATCAA
GGACAACTCCAAGAGCCAAGTTTTCTTAAAAATGAACAGTCTGCAAACTGATGACACAGCCATTTACTAC
TGTGCCAAACATTATTACTACGGTGGTAGCTATGCTATGGACTACTGGGGTCAAGGAACCTCAGTCACCG
TCTCCGGTACCACCACAACGCCCGCTCCTCGGCCACCGACGCCAGCGCCAACTATTGCGAGTCAGCCTCT
CAGTCTGCGACCTGAGGCTTGTCGACCAGCAGCCGGAGGCGCAGTGCACACGAGGGGGCTGGACTTCGCC
TGTGATAGAAGACCTCCTTCTAAGCCCTTTTGGGTGCTGGTGGTGGTTGGTGGAGTCCTGGCTTGCTATA
GCTTGCTAGTAACAGTGGCCTTTATTATTTTCTGGGTGAGGAGTAAGAGGAGCAGGCTCCTGCACAGTGA
CTACATGAACATGACTCCCAGGCGGCCCGGACCCACCCGCAAGCATTACCAGCCCTATGCCCCACCACGC
GACTTCGCAGCCTATCGCTCCAAACGGGGCAGAAAGAAACTCCTGTATATATTCAAACAACCATTTATGA
GACCAGTACAAACTACTCAAGAGGAAGATGGCTGTAGCTGCCGATTTCCAGAAGAAGAAGAAGGAGGATG
TGAACTGTCCGGACTGAGAGTGAAGTTCAGCAGGAGCGCAGACGCCCCCGCGTACCAGCAGGGCCAGAAC
CAGCTCTATAACGAGCTCAATCTAGGACGAAGAGAGGAGTACGATGTTTTGGACAAGAGGCGTGGCCGGG
ACCCTGAGATGGGGGGAAAGCCGCAGAGAAGGAAGAACCCTCAGGAAGGCCTGTACAATGAACTGCAGAA
AGATAAGATGGCGGAGGCCTACAGTGAGATTGGGATGAAAGGCGAGCGCCGGAGGGGCAAGGGGCACGAT
GGCCTTTACCAGGGTCTCAGTACAGCCACCAAGGACACCTACGACGCCCTTCACATGCAGGCCCTGCCCC
CTCGCTCCGGACGTACGGCCACGAACTTCTCTCTGTTAAAGCAAGCAGGCGACGTGGAAGAAAACCCCGG
TCCCGTGAGCAAGGGCGAGGAGCTGTTCACCGGGGTGGTGCCCATCCTGGTCGAGCTGGACGGCGACGTA
AACGGCCACAAGTTCAGCGTGTCCGGCGAGGGCGAGGGCGATGCCACCTACGGCAAGCTGACCCTGAAGT
TCATCTGCACCACCGGCAAGCTGCCCGTGCCCTGGCCCACCCTCGTGACCACCCTGACCTACGGCGTGCA
GTGCTTCAGCCGCTACCCCGACCACATGAAGCAGCACGACTTCTTCAAGTCCGCCATGCCCGAAGGCTAC
GTCCAGGAGCGCACCATCTTCTTCAAGGACGACGGCAACTACAAGACCCGCGCCGAGGTGAAGTTCGAGG
GCGACACCCTGGTGAACCGCATCGAGCTGAAGGGCATCGACTTCAAGGAGGACGGCAACATCCTGGGGCA
CAAGCTGGAGTACAACTACAACAGCCACAACGTCTATATCATGGCCGACAAGCAGAAGAACGGCATCAAG
GTGAACTTCAAGATCCGCCACAACATCGAGGACGGCAGCGTGCAGCTCGCCGACCACTACCAGCAGAACA
CCCCCATCGGCGACGGCCCCGTGCTGCTGCCCGACAACCACTACCTGAGCACCCAGTCCGCCCTGAGCAA
AGACCCCAACGAGAAGCGCGATCACATGGTCCTGCTGGAGTTCGTGACCGCCGCCGGGATCACTCTCGGC
ATGGACGAGCTGTACAAGTAAGGGCCCCGTACCCAGCTTTCTTGTACAAAGTGGTGATAATCGAATTCCG
ATAATCAACCTCTGGATTACAAAATTTGTGAAAGATTGACTGGTATTCTTAACTATGTTGCTCCTTTTAC
GCTATGTGGATACGCTGCTTTAATGCCTTTGTATCATGCTATTGCTTCCCGTATGGCTTTCATTTTCTCC
TCCTTGTATAAATCCTGGTTGCTGTCTCTTTATGAGGAGTTGTGGCCCGTTGTCAGGCAACGTGGCGTGG
TGTGCACTGTGTTTGCTGACGCAACCCCCACTGGTTGGGGCATTGCCACCACCTGTCAGCTCCTTTCCGG
GACTTTCGCTTTCCCCCTCCCTATTGCCACGGCGGAACTCATCGCCGCCTGCCTTGCCCGCTGCTGGACA
GGGGCTCGGCTGTTGGGCACTGACAATTCCGTGGTGTTGTCGGGGAAGCTGACGTCCTTTCCATGGCTGC
TCGCCTGTGTTGCCACCTGGATTCTGCGCGGGACGTCCTTCTGCTACGTCCCTTCGGCCCTCAATCCAGC
GGACCTTCCTTCCCGCGGCCTGCTGCCGGCTCTGCGGCCTCTTCCGCGTCTTCGCCTTCGCCCTCAGACG
AGTCGGATCTCCCTTTGGGCCGCCTCCCCGCATCGGGAATTCCCGCGGTTCGCTTTAAGACCAATGACTT
ACAAGGCAGCTGTAGATCTTAGCCACTTTTTAAAAGAAAAGGGGGGACTGGAAGGGCTAATTCACTCCCA
ACGAAGACAAGATCTGCTTTTTGCTTGTACTGGGTCTCTCTGGTTAGACCAGATCTGAGCCTGGGAGCTC
TCTGGCTAACTAGGGAACCCACTGCTTAAGCCTCAATAAAGCTTGCCTTGAGTGCTTCAAGTAGTGTGTG
CCCGTCTGTTGTGTGACTCTGGTAACTAGAGATCCCTCAGACCCTTTTAGTCAGTGTGGAAAATCTCTAG
CAGTAGTAGTTCATGTCATCTTATTATTCAGTATTTATAACTTGCAAAGAAATGAATATCAGAGAGTGAG
AGGAACTTGTTTATTGCAGCTTATAATGGTTACAAATAAAGCAATAGCATCACAAATTTCACAAATAAAG
CATTTTTTTCACTGCATTCTAGTTGTGGTTTGTCCAAACTCATCAATGTATCTTATCATGTCTGGCTCTA
GCTATCCCGCCCCTAACTCCGCCCATCCCGCCCCTAACTCCGCCCAGTTCCGCCCATTCTCCGCCCCATG
GCTGACTAATTTTTTTTATTTATGCAGAGGCCGAGGCCGCCTCGGCCTCTGAGCTATTCCAGAAGTAGTG
AGGAGGCTTTTTTGGAGGCCTAGGGACGTACCCAATTCGCCCTATAGTGAGTCGTATTACGCGCGCTCAC
TGGCCGTCGTTTTACAACGTCGTGACTGGGAAAACCCTGGCGTTACCCAACTTAATCGCCTTGCAGCACA
TCCCCCTTTCGCCAGCTGGCGTAATAGCGAAGAGGCCCGCACCGATCGCCCTTCCCAACAGTTGCGCAGC
CTGAATGGCGAATGGG
[124 nt withheld, positions 6247-6370]
C
[91 nt withheld, positions 6372-6462]
A
[49 nt withheld, positions 6464-6512]
CCTTTGACGTTGGAGTCCACGTTCTTT
[37 nt withheld, positions 6540-6576]
ACCCTATCTCGGTCTATTCTTTTGATTTATAAGGGATTTTGCCGATTTCGGCCTATTGGTTAAAAAATGA
GCTGATTTAACAAAAATTTAACGCGAATTTTAACAAAATATTAACGCTTACAATTTAGGTGGCACTTTTC
GGGGAAATGTGCGCGGAACCCCTATTTGTTTATTTTTCTAAATACATTCAAATATGTATCCGCTCATGAG
ACAATAACCCTGATAAATGCTTCAATAATATTGAAAAAGGAAGAGTATGAGTATTCAACATTTCCGTGTC
GCCCTTATTCCCTTTTTTGCGGCATTTTGCCTTCCTGTTTTTGCTCACCCAGAAACGCTGGTGAAAGTAA
AAGATGCTGAAGATCAGTTGGGTGCACGAGTGGGTTACATCGAACTGGATCTCAACAGCGGTAAGATCCT
TGAGAGTTTTCGCCCCGAAGAACGTTTTCCAATGATGAGCACTTTTAAAGTTCTGCTATGTGGCGCGGTA
TTATCCCGTATTGACGCCGGGCAAGAGCAACTCGGTCGCCGCATACACTATTCTCAGAATGACTTGGTTG
AGTACTCACCAGTCACAGAAAAGCATCTTACGGATGGCATGACAGTAAGAGAATTATGCAGTGCTGCCAT
AACCATGAGTGATAACACTGCGGCCAACTTACTTCTGACAACGATCGGAGGACCGAAGGAGCTAACCGCT
TTTTTGCACAACATGGGGGATCATGTAACTCGCCTTGATCGTTGGGAACCGGAGCTGAATGAAGCCATAC
CAAACGACGAGCGTGACACCACGATGCCTGTAGCAATGGCAACAACGTTGCGCAAACTATTAACTGGCGA
ACTACTTACTCTAGCTTCCCGGCAACAATTAATAGACTGGATGGAGGCGGATAAAGTTGCAGGACCACTT
CTGCGCTCGGCCCTTCCGGCTGGCTGGTTTATTGCTGATAAATCTGGAGCCGGTGAGCGTGGGTCTCGCG
GTATCATTGCAGCACTGGGGCCAGATGGTAAGCCCTCCCGTATCGTAGTTATCTACACGACGGGGAGTCA
GGCAACTATGGATGAACGAAATAGACAGATCGCTGAGATAGGTGCCTCACTGATTAAGCATTGGTAACTG
TCAGACCAAGTTTACTCATATATACTTTAGATTGATTTAAAACTTCATTTTTAATTTAAAAGGATCTAGG
TGAAGATCCTTTTTGATAATCTCATGACCAAAATCCCTTAACGTGAGTTTTCGTTCCACTGAGCGTCAGA
CCCCGTAGAAAAGATCAAAGGATCTTCTTGAGATCCTTTTTTTCTGCGCGTAATCTGCTGCTTGCAAACA
AAAAAACCACCGCTACCAGCGGTGGTTTGTTTGCCGGATCAAGAGCTACCAACTCTTTTTCCGAAGGTAA
CTGGCTTCAGCAGAGCGCAGATACCAAATACTGTTCTTCTAGTGTAGCCGTAGTTAGGCCACCACTTCAA
GAACTCTGTAGCACCGCCTACATACCTCGCTCTGCTAATCCTGTTACCAGTGGCTGCTGCCAGTGGCGAT
AAGTCGTGTCTTACCGGGTTGGACTCAAGACGATAGTTACCGGATAAGGCGCAGCGGTCGGGCTGAACGG
GGGGTTCGTGCACACAGCCCAGCTTGGAGCGAACGACCTACACCGAACTGAGATACCTACAGCGTGAGCT
ATGAGAAAGCGCCACGCTTCCCGAAGAGAGAAAGGCGGACAGGTATCCGGTAAGCGGCAGGGTCGGAACA
GGAGAGCGCACGAGGGAGCTTCCAGGGGGAAACGCCTGGTATCTTTATAGTCCTGTCGGGTTTCGCCACC
TCTGACTTGAGCGTCGATTTTTGTGATGCTCGTCAGGGGGGCGGAGCCTATGGAAAAACGCCAGCAACGC
GGCCTTTTTACGGTTCCTGGCCTTTTGCTGGCCTTTTGCTCACATGTTCTTTCCTGCGTTATCCCCTGAT
TCTGTGGATAACCGTATTACCGCCTTTGAGTGAGCTGATACCGCTCGCCGCAGCCGAACGACCGAGCGCA
GCGAGTCAGTGAGCGAGGAAGCGGAAGAGCGCCCAATACGCAAACCGCCTCTCCCCGCGCGTTGGCCGAT
TCATTAATGCAGCTGGCACGACAGGTTTCCCGACTGGAAAGCGGGCAGTGAGCGCAACGCAATTAATGTG
AGTTAGCTCACTCATTAGGCACCCCAGGCTTTACACTTTATGCTTCCGGCTCGTATGTTGTGTGGAATTG
TGAGCGGATAACAATTTCACACAGGAAACAGCTATGACCATGATTACGCCAAGCGCGCAATTAACCCTCA
CTAAAGGGAACAAAAGCTGGAGCTGCAAGCTT
